>Addgene plasmid #66287 | GABBR1-Tango | addgene full sequence | sequence record 261739 | Addgene NGS Result
GACGGATCGGGAGATCTCCCGATCCCCTATGGTGCACTCTCAGTACAATCTGCTCTGATGCCGCATAGTT
AAGCCAGTATCTGCTCCCTGCTTGTGTGTTGGAGGTCGCTGAGTAGTGCGCGAGCAAAATTTAAGCTACA
ACAAGGCAAGGCTTGACCGACAATTGCATGAAGAATCTGCTTAGGGTTAGGCGTTTTGCGCTGCTTCGCG
ATGTACGGGCCAGATATACGCGTTGACATTGATTATTGACTAGTTATTAATAGTAATCAATTACGGGGTC
ATTAGTTCATAGCCCATATATGGAGTTCCGCGTTACATAACTTACGGTAAATGGCCCGCCTGGCTGACCG
CCCAACGACCCCCGCCCATTGACGTCAATAATGACGTATGTTCCCATAGTAACGCCAATAGGGACTTTCC
ATTGACGTCAATGGGTGGAGTATTTACGGTAAACTGCCCACTTGGCAGTACATCAAGTGTATCATATGCC
AAGTACGCCCCCTATTGACGTCAATGACGGTAAATGGCCCGCCTGGCATTATGCCCAGTACATGACCTTA
TGGGACTTTCCTACTTGGCAGTACATCTACGTATTAGTCATCGCTATTACCATGGTGATGCGGTTTTGGC
AGTACATCAATGGGCGTGGATAGCGGTTTGACTCACGGGGATTTCCAAGTCTCCACCCCATTGACGTCAA
TGGGAGTTTGTTTTGGCACCAAAATCAACGGGACTTTCCAAAATGTCGTAACAACTCCGCCCCATTGACG
CAAATGGGCGGTAGGCGTGTACGGTGGGAGGTCTATATAAGCAGAGCTCTCTGGCTAACTAGAGAACCCA
CTGCTTACTGGCTTATCGAAATTAATACGACTCACTATAGGGAGACCCAAGCTGGCTAGCGTTTAAACTT
AAGCTTGGTACCGAGCTCGGATCCACTAGTCCAGTGTGGTGGAATTCTGCAGATATCCAGCACAGTGGCG
GCCGCGCCACCATGAAGACGATCATCGCCCTGAGCTACATCTTCTGCCTGGTATTCGCCGACTACAAGGA
CGATGATGACGCCAGCATCGATATGCTCCTCCTGCTTTTGCTCGCACCACTCTTCCTGCGCCCACCAGGG
GCAGGGGGGGCGCAGACACCTAACGCTACAAGTGAGGGCTGCCAAATTATTCATCCGCCTTGGGAGGGGG
GGATAAGATACCGCGGCTTGACACGGGATCAGGTCAAGGCCATCAATTTCCTTCCGGTGGATTATGAGAT
CGAATACGTCTGCAGAGGCGAAAGGGAGGTGGTTGGACCTAAGGTGCGCAAATGTCTTGCCAATGGAAGT
TGGACGGATATGGATACACCAAGCAGGTGTGTCAGAATTTGTAGCAAAAGTTATCTGACTCTTGAGAATG
GGAAAGTCTTTCTGACCGGCGGAGACCTTCCCGCTCTGGACGGGGCTCGGGTGGATTTCCGGTGCGACCC
TGACTTTCACCTCGTAGGCAGTAGCCGGTCAATTTGCAGCCAAGGCCAATGGTCAACCCCTAAACCCCAC
TGCCAAGTGAATCGCACACCGCACTCCGAGAGACGAGCTGTTTACATCGGGGCCCTTTTTCCCATGTCCG
GCGGGTGGCCAGGTGGACAGGCTTGTCAGCCCGCTGTTGAAATGGCTCTGGAAGACGTAAATAGCCGGCG
GGATATACTGCCCGATTACGAACTGAAACTCATTCATCACGACTCCAAATGTGATCCCGGGCAGGCAACT
AAATATCTCTATGAGCTCTTGTACAACGATCCCATTAAAATTATTCTGATGCCTGGCTGCAGCTCTGTGA
GTACCCTCGTGGCAGAAGCGGCACGAATGTGGAATCTGATTGTTCTGAGCTACGGTAGCTCCAGCCCCGC
TTTGTCTAATCGGCAGAGGTTCCCCACCTTCTTTCGCACCCACCCTTCCGCTACCCTTCATAATCCTACA
CGCGTAAAGCTTTTTGAAAAATGGGGCTGGAAAAAAATCGCGACCATTCAGCAGACTACTGAGGTATTTA
CTAGCACACTGGACGATCTTGAGGAGAGAGTGAAGGAAGCAGGAATTGAGATCACTTTCCGGCAAAGCTT
TTTTAGCGACCCGGCGGTGCCCGTCAAGAACCTTAAAAGGCAAGACGCCCGAATCATCGTGGGATTGTTC
TACGAAACGGAGGCTCGGAAAGTTTTTTGCGAGGTATACAAGGAACGCCTGTTCGGTAAAAAGTACGTGT
GGTTCCTCATTGGGTGGTATGCGGATAACTGGTTTAAAATATACGACCCCTCAATAAACTGCACAGTAGA
CGAGATGACGGAAGCCGTGGAGGGCCACATCACAACAGAAATTGTTATGTTGAACCCCGCTAACACCAGA
AGCATATCCAACATGACTTCTCAAGAATTTGTTGAGAAGCTTACAAAGCGGCTGAAGCGCCACCCTGAGG
AAACAGGGGGATTTCAGGAGGCTCCTCTCGCCTACGACGCCATCTGGGCCTTGGCCCTGGCGTTGAATAA
GACATCCGGCGGGGGGGGCCGATCCGGGGTGAGGCTTGAGGACTTTAATTATAACAACCAAACAATCACC
GACCAGATCTACAGGGCGATGAACTCTAGTAGTTTCGAGGGCGTCTCCGGCCATGTGGTCTTCGACGCAA
GCGGGTCACGGATGGCCTGGACTCTGATCGAACAGCTGCAGGGTGGTTCCTATAAAAAGATAGGGTACTA
TGATTCCACAAAAGACGACCTCTCCTGGTCCAAGACCGATAAGTGGATTGGGGGGAGCCCACCTGCTGAC
CAGACCCTCGTGATTAAGACTTTCAGGTTCCTCTCACAGAAGCTGTTTATTTCTGTGTCTGTCCTGTCTT
CTCTGGGCATCGTGCTCGCCGTTGTCTGTCTGTCCTTTAACATCTACAACTCTCACGTCAGATATATCCA
GAACTCCCAGCCTAACCTCAATAACCTTACCGCTGTGGGATGCTCTCTCGCATTGGCCGCCGTGTTTCCT
TTGGGCTTGGACGGCTATCACATCGGCCGAAATCAGTTTCCTTTCGTTTGCCAGGCTCGGCTGTGGTTGC
TGGGACTGGGATTCAGTCTGGGTTATGGATCCATGTTCACTAAGATCTGGTGGGTTCATACTGTCTTTAC
AAAAAAAGAGGAGAAGAAGGAATGGCGCAAGACGCTCGAACCGTGGAAACTCTATGCAACCGTGGGCCTG
TTGGTGGGAATGGACGTCCTGACTCTCGCAATCTGGCAGATAGTTGATCCCCTGCACAGAACCATTGAAA
CTTTCGCCAAAGAGGAGCCGAAGGAGGATATCGACGTATCAATTCTGCCCCAGTTGGAGCACTGCAGTAG
CAGGAAGATGAACACATGGTTGGGCATTTTCTACGGGTACAAGGGCCTGCTTTTGCTGCTCGGGATTTTC
CTGGCATACGAAACCAAGAGCGTGTCCACCGAAAAGATCAACGATCACAGGGCGGTGGGGATGGCTATCT
ACAATGTGGCCGTCCTGTGTCTCATCACCGCACCAGTGACAATGATTTTGTCCTCTCAGCAGGATGCAGC
CTTCGCTTTCGCATCTCTGGCCATCGTGTTTAGCAGCTACATTACACTGGTGGTACTTTTTGTACCAAAG
ATGAGACGACTGATAACGAGGGGAGAATGGCAAAGTGAGGCCCAGGATACCATGAAAACAGGCTCATCTA
CTAACAATAACGAAGAGGAAAAGTCTAGGCTCCTCGAAAAGGAGAATAGGGAACTGGAGAAAATCATTGC
AGAGAAGGAGGAGCGCGTCTCTGAGCTGAGGCATCAGCTGCAAAGCAGGCAGCAATTGCGCAGCCGCCGC
CATCCTCCTACCCCACCAGAGCCTAGCGGGGGACTTCCACGAGGCCCCCCAGAGCCACCTGACAGGCTGA
GCTGCGATGGAAGTCGCGTTCACCTCCTGTATAAAATCGATACCGGTGGACGCACCCCACCCAGCCTGGG
TCCCCAAGATGAGTCCTGCACCACCGCCAGCTCCTCCCTGGCCAAGGACACTTCATCGACCGGTGAGAAC
CTGTACTTCCAGCTAAGATTAGATAAAAGTAAAGTGATTAACAGCGCATTAGAGCTGCTTAATGAGGTCG
GAATCGAAGGTTTAACAACCCGTAAACTCGCCCAGAAGCTAGGTGTAGAGCAGCCTACATTGTATTGGCA
TGTAAAAAATAAGCGGGCTTTGCTCGACGCCTTAGCCATTGAGATGTTAGATAGGCACCATACTCACTTT
TGCCCTTTAGAAGGGGAAAGCTGGCAAGATTTTTTACGTAATAACGCTAAAAGTTTTAGATGTGCTTTAC
TAAGTCATCGCGATGGAGCAAAAGTACATTTAGGTACACGGCCTACAGAAAAACAGTATGAAACTCTCGA
AAATCAATTAGCCTTTTTATGCCAACAAGGTTTTTCACTAGAGAATGCATTATATGCACTCAGCGCTGTG
GGGCATTTTACTTTAGGTTGCGTATTGGAAGATCAAGAGCATCAAGTCGCTAAAGAAGAAAGGGAAACAC
CTACTACTGATAGTATGCCGCCATTATTACGACAAGCTATCGAATTATTTGATCACCAAGGTGCAGAGCC
AGCCTTCTTATTCGGCCTTGAATTGATCATATGCGGATTAGAAAAACAACTTAAATGTGAAAGTGGGTCC
GCGTACAGCCGCGCGCGTACGAAAAACAATTACGGGTCTACCATCGAGGGCCTGCTCGATCTCCCGGACG
ACGACGCCCCCGAAGAGGCGGGGCTGGCGGCTCCGCGCCTGTCCTTTCTCCCCGCGGGACACACGCGCAG
ACTGTCGACGGCCCCCCCGACCGATGTCAGCCTGGGGGACGAGCTCCACTTAGACGGCGAGGACGTGGCG
ATGGCGCATGCCGACGCGCTAGACGATTTCGATCTGGACATGTTGGGGGACGGGGATTCCCCGGGTCCGG
GATTTACCCCCCACGACTCCGCCCCCTACGGCGCTCTGGATATGGCCGACTTCGAGTTTGAGCAGATGTT
TACCGATGCCCTTGGAATTGACGAGTACGGTGGGTAGTCTAGAGGGCCCGTTTAAACCCGCTGATCAGCC
TCGACTGTGCCTTCTAGTTGCCAGCCATCTGTTGTTTGCCCCTCCCCCGTGCCTTCCTTGACCCTGGAAG
GTGCCACTCCCACTGTCCTTTCCTAATAAAATGAGGAAATTGCATCGCATTGTCTGAGTAGGTGTCATTC
TATTCTGGGGGGTGGGGTGGGGCAGGACAGCAAGGGGGAGGATTGGGAAGACAATAGCAGGCATGCTGGG
GATGCGGTGGGCTCTATGGCTTCTGAGGCGGAAAGAACCAGCTGGGGCTCTAGGGGGTATCCCC
[124 nt withheld, positions 5385-5508]
C
[91 nt withheld, positions 5510-5600]
A
[49 nt withheld, positions 5602-5650]
CCTTTGACGTTGGAGTCCACGTTCTTT
[37 nt withheld, positions 5678-5714]
ACCCTATCTCGGTCTATTCTTTTGATTTATAAGGGATTTTGCCGATTTCGGCCTATTGGTTAAAAAATGA
GCTGATTTAACAAAAATTTAACGCGAATTAATTCTGTGGAATGTGTGTCAGTTAGGGTGTGGAAAGTCCC
CAGGCTCCCCAGCAGGCAGAAGTATGCAAAGCATGCATCTCAATTAGTCAGCAACCAGGTGTGGAAAGTC
CCCAGGCTCCCCAGCAGGCAGAAGTATGCAAAGCATGCATCTCAATTAGTCAGCAACCATAGTCCCGCCC
CTAACTCCGCCCATCCCGCCCCTAACTCCGCCCAGTTCCGCCCATTCTCCGCCCCATGGCTGACTAATTT
TTTTTATTTATGCAGAGGCCGAGGCCGCCTCTGCCTCTGAGCTATTCCAGAAGTAGTGAGGAGGCTTTTT
TGGAGGCCTAGGCTTTTGCAAAAAGCTCCCGGGAGCTTGTATATCCATTTTCGGATCTGATCAAGAGACA
GGATGAGGATCGTTTCGCATGATTGAACAAGATGGATTGCACGCAGGTTCTCCGGCCGCTTGGGTGGAGA
GGCTATTCGGCTATGACTGGGCACAACAGACAATCGGCTGCTCTGATGCCGCCGTGTTCCGGCTGTCAGC
GCAGGGGCGCCCGGTTCTTTTTGTCAAGACCGACCTGTCCGGTGCCCTGAATGAACTGCAGGACGAGGCA
GCGCGGCTATCGTGGCTGGCCACGACGGGCGTTCCTTGCGCAGCTGTGCTCGACGTTGTCACTGAAGCGG
GAAGGGACTGGCTGCTATTGGGCGAAGTGCCGGGGCAGGATCTCCTGTCATCTCACCTTGCTCCTGCCGA
GAAAGTATCCATCATGGCTGATGCAATGCGGCGGCTGCATACGCTTGATCCGGCTACCTGCCCATTCGAC
CACCAAGCGAAACATCGCATCGAGCGAGCACGTACTCGGATGGAAGCCGGTCTTGTCGATCAGGATGATC
TGGACGAAGAGCATCAGGGGCTCGCGCCAGCCGAACTGTTCGCCAGGCTCAAGGCGCGCATGCCCGACGG
CGAGGATCTCGTCGTGACCCATGGCGATGCCTGCTTGCCGAATATCATGGTGGAAAATGGCCGCTTTTCT
GGATTCATCGACTGTGGCCGGCTGGGTGTGGCGGACCGCTATCAGGACATAGCGTTGGCTACCCGTGATA
TTGCTGAAGAGCTTGGCGGCGAATGGGCTGACCGCTTCCTCGTGCTTTACGGTATCGCCGCTCCCGATTC
GCAGCGCATCGCCTTCTATCGCCTTCTTGACGAGTTCTTCTGAGCGGGACTCTGGGGTTCGAAATGACCG
ACCAAGCGACGCCCAACCTGCCATCACGAGATTTCGATTCCACCGCCGCCTTCTATGAAAGGTTGGGCTT
CGGAATCGTTTTCCGGGACGCCGGCTGGATGATCCTCCAGCGCGGGGATCTCATGCTGGAGTTCTTCGCC
CACCCCAACTTGTTTATTGCAGCTTATAATGGTTACAAATAAAGCAATAGCATCACAAATTTCACAAATA
AAGCATTTTTTTCACTGCATTCTAGTTGTGGTTTGTCCAAACTCATCAATGTATCTTATCATGTCTGTAT
ACCGTCGACCTCTAGCTAGAGCTTGGCGTAATCATGGTCATAGCTGTTTCCTGTGTGAAATTGTTATCCG
CTCACAATTCCACACAACATACGAGCCGGAAGCATAAAGTGTAAAGCCTGGGGTGCCTAATGAGTGAGCT
AACTCACATTAATTGCGTTGCGCTCACTGCCCGCTTTCCAGTCGGGAAACCTGTCGTGCCAGCTGCATTA
ATGAATCGGCCAACGCGCGGGGAGAGGCGGTTTGCGTATTGGGCGCTCTTCCGCTTCCTCGCTCACTGAC
TCGCTGCGCTCGGTCGTTCGGCTGCGGCGAGCGGTATCAGCTCACTCAAAGGCGGTAATACGGTTATCCA
CAGAATCAGGGGATAACGCAGGAAAGAACATGTGAGCAAAAGGCCAGCAAAAGGCCAGGAACCGTAAAAA
GGCCGCGTTGCTGGCGTTTTTCCATAGGCTCCGCCCCCCTGACGAGCATCACAAAAATCGACGCTCAAGT
CAGAGGTGGCGAAACCCGACAGGACTATAAAGATACCAGGCGTTTCCCCCTGGAAGCTCCCTCGTGCGCT
CTCCTGTTCCGACCCTGCCGCTTACCGGATACCTGTCCGCCTTTCTCCCTTCGGGAAGCGTGGCGCTTTC
TCATAGCTCACGCTGTAGGTATCTCAGTTCGGTGTAGGTCGTTCGCTCCAAGCTGGGCTGTGTGCACGAA
CCCCCCGTTCAGCCCGACCGCTGCGCCTTATCCGGTAACTATCGTCTTGAGTCCAACCCGGTAAGACACG
ACTTATCGCCACTGGCAGCAGCCACTGGTAACAGGATTAGCAGAGCGAGGTATGTAGGCGGTGCTACAGA
GTTCTTGAAGTGGTGGCCTAACTACGGCTACACTAGAAGAACAGTATTTGGTATCTGCGCTCTGCTGAAG
CCAGTTACCTTCGGAAAAAGAGTTGGTAGCTCTTGATCCGGCAAACAAACCACCGCTGGTAGCGGTGGTT
TTTTTGTTTGCAAGCAGCAGATTACGCGCAGAAAAAAAGGATCTCAAGAAGATCCTTTGATCTTTTCTAC
GGGGTCTGACGCTCAGTGGAACGAAAACTCACGTTAAGGGATTTTGGTCATGAGATTATCAAAAAGGATC
TTCACCTAGATCCTTTTAAATTAAAAATGAAGTTTTAAATCAATCTAAAGTATATATGAGTAAACTTGGT
CTGACAGTTACCAATGCTTAATCAGTGAGGCACCTATCTCAGCGATCTGTCTATTTCGTTCATCCATAGT
TGCCTGACTCCCCGTCGTGTAGATAACTACGATACGGGAGGGCTTACCATCTGGCCCCAGTGCTGCAATG
ATACCGCGAGACCCACGCTCACCGGCTCCAGATTTATCAGCAATAAACCAGCCAGCCGGAAGGGCCGAGC
GCAGAAGTGGTCCTGCAACTTTATCCGCCTCCATCCAGTCTATTAATTGTTGCCGGGAAGCTAGAGTAAG
TAGTTCGCCAGTTAATAGTTTGCGCAACGTTGTTGCCATTGCTACAGGCATCGTGGTGTCACGCTCGTCG
TTTGGTATGGCTTCATTCAGCTCCGGTTCCCAACGATCAAGGCGAGTTACATGATCCCCCATGTTGTGCA
AAAAAGCGGTTAGCTCCTTCGGTCCTCCGATCGTTGTCAGAAGTAAGTTGGCCGCAGTGTTATCACTCAT
GGTTATGGCAGCACTGCATAATTCTCTTACTGTCATGCCATCCGTAAGATGCTTTTCTGTGACTGGTGAG
TACTCAACCAAGTCATTCTGAGAATAGTGTATGCGGCGACCGAGTTGCTCTTGCCCGGCGTCAATACGGG
ATAATACCGCGCCACATAGCAGAACTTTAAAAGTGCTCATCATTGGAAAACGTTCTTCGGGGCGAAAACT
CTCAAGGATCTTACCGCTGTTGAGATCCAGTTCGATGTAACCCACTCGTGCACCCAACTGATCTTCAGCA
TCTTTTACTTTCACCAGCGTTTCTGGGTGAGCAAAAACAGGAAGGCAAAATGCCGCAAAAAAGGGAATAA
GGGCGACACGGAAATGTTGAATACTCATACTCTTCCTTTTTCAATATTATTGAAGCATTTATCAGGGTTA
TTGTCTCATGAGCGGATACATATTTGAATGTATTTAGAAAAATAAACAAATAGGGGTTCCGCGCACATTT
CCCCGAAAAGTGCCACCTGACGTC
Features (pLannotate 1.2.2; 24 found; start..end, strand, type, name):
     28..80      -  misc_feature   bom (fragment): basis of mobility region from pBR322
    235..614     +  enhancer       CMV enhancer: human cytomegalovirus immediate early enhancer
    615..818     +  promoter       CMV promoter: human cytomegalovirus (CMV) immediate early promoter
    814..847     +  LTR            5' LTR (truncated) (fragment): truncated 5' long terminal repeat (LTR) from HIV-1
    863..881     +  promoter       T7 promoter: promoter for bacteriophage T7 RNA polymerase
   1040..1060    +  CDS            3xFLAG (fragment): three tandem FLAG® epitope tags
   1073..3955    +  CDS            GABBR1: GABR1_HUMAN - Also known as GPRC3A. Experimental evidence at protein level: Swiss-Prot protein existence level 1. Isoform 1E may regulate the formation of functional GABBR1/GABBR2 heterodimers by competing for GABBR2 binding. This could explain the observation that certain small molecule ligands exhibit differential affinity for central versus peripheral sites. From Homo sapiens (Human).
   3968..4048    +  CDS            AVPR2 (fragment): V2R_HUMAN - Also known as ADHR, DIR, DIR3, V2R. Experimental evidence at protein level: Swiss-Prot protein existence level 1. Receptor for arginine vasopressin. The activity of this receptor is mediated by G proteins which activate adenylate cyclase. Involved in renal water reabsorption. From Homo sapiens (Human).
   4076..4689    +  CDS            TetR (fragment): tetracycline repressor TetR; tetR from transposon Tn10; TetR binds to the tetracycline operator tetO to inhibit transcription. This inhibition can be relieved by adding tetracycline or doxycycline.
   4841..5074    +  CDS            VP16 AD: transcriptional activation domain of herpes simplex virus protein VP16 (Triezenberg et al., 1988; Cousens et al., 1989); UL48
   5115..5339    +  polyA_signal   bGH poly(A) signal: bovine growth hormone polyadenylation signal
   5343..5364    +  promoter       SV40 promoter (fragment): SV40 enhancer and early promoter
   5385..5813    +  rep_origin     f1 ori (sequence partly withheld): f1 bacteriophage origin of replication; arrow indicates direction of (+) strand synthesis
   5827..6156    +  promoter       SV40 promoter: SV40 enhancer and early promoter
   6223..7014    +  CDS            neo: KKA2_KLEPN - Also known as kan, nptII. Experimental evidence at protein level: Swiss-Prot protein existence level 1. Resistance to kanamycin, neomycin, paromomycin, ribostamycin, butirosin and gentamicin B. From Klebsiella pneumoniae.
   7038..7196    +  CDS            ble (fragment): BLE_KLEPN - Experimental evidence at protein level: Swiss-Prot protein existence level 1. Binding protein with a strong affinity to the bleomycin family of antibiotics. Binds to CL990; an antimitotic-antibiotic compound. From Klebsiella pneumoniae.
   7191..7312    +  polyA_signal   SV40 poly(A) signal: SV40 polyadenylation signal
   7385..7401    -  protein_bind   lac operator: The lac repressor binds to the lac operator to inhibit transcription in E. coli. This inhibition can be relieved by adding lactose or isopropyl-β-D-thiogalactopyranoside (IPTG). lac repressor encoded by lacI
   7409..7439    -  promoter       lac promoter: promoter for the E. coli lac operon
   7454..7475    -  protein_bind   CAP binding site: CAP binding activates transcription in the presence of cAMP. E. coli catabolite activator protein
   7488..7580    -  CDS            lacI (fragment): lac repressor; lacI; The lac repressor binds to the lac operator to inhibit transcription in E. coli. This inhibition can be relieved by adding lactose or isopropyl-β-D-thiogalactopyranoside (IPTG).
   7763..8351    -  rep_origin     ori: high-copy-number ColE1/pMB1/pBR322/pUC origin of replication
   8522..9382    -  CDS            AmpR: β-lactamase; bla; confers resistance to ampicillin, carbenicillin, and related antibiotics
   9383..9487    -  promoter       AmpR promoter: bla
