[The description below was written by a language model from this plasmid's Addgene catalogue record and pLannotate feature annotations shown in this document.]
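Description:
GABBR1-Tango is a mammalian expression plasmid from the PRESTO-Tango collection, built on an "empty Tango" backbone that derives from pcDNA3.1(+). It is propagated in E. coli as a high-copy plasmid through a ColE1/pUC-type origin with ampicillin selection (AmpR under its own bla promoter), and it also carries an f1 origin. For mammalian cells, an SV40 early promoter drives a neomycin phosphotransferase gene followed by an SV40 polyadenylation signal, allowing G418 selection. Short annotated fragments such as the HIV-1 LTR, ble, lacI and bom hits appear to be backbone remnants or partial matches rather than functional parts.

The payload is a single fusion reading frame transcribed from the CMV enhancer/promoter and terminated by the bGH polyadenylation signal; a T7 promoter lies upstream of the coding region. An N-terminal FLAG epitope supplied by the backbone precedes the human GABBR1 coding sequence (GABA-B receptor subunit 1, 2,883 bp). This is followed by a short segment of the vasopressin V2 receptor (AVPR2), which in Tango designs serves as a C-terminal tail that promotes arrestin recruitment. It is followed by TetR and the VP16 activation domain, which together make up the tTA transactivator. In the Tango assay, arrestin translocation to the activated receptor leads to release of tTA, which then drives a transcriptional reporter supplied separately. The protease cleavage site expected between the V2 tail and tTA is not annotated in the feature table.

The plasmid is intended for parallel screening of ligand activity across the human GPCRome using transcriptional output. The depositor notes that many vectors in this series carry XbaI rather than XhoI downstream of tTA.
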