Addgene plasmid #66287: GABBR1-Tango
Purpose: Expression of G protein-coupled receptors for PRESTO-Tango: parallel receptorome expression and screening via transcriptional output, with transcriptional activation following arrestin translocation
Depositing lab: Bryan Roth. Publication: PRESTO-Tango as an open-source resource for interrogation of the druggable human GPCRome. Kroeze WK, Sassano MF, Huang XP, Lansu K, McCorvy JD, Giguere PM, Sciaky N, Roth BL. Nat Struct Mol Biol. 2015 May;22(5):362-9. doi: 10.1038/nsmb.3014. Epub 2015 Apr 20. PubMed 25895059.
Backbone
  Vector backbone: empty Tango
  Backbone size w/o insert (bp): 6632
  Vector type: Mammalian Expression
  Selectable markers: Neomycin (select with G418)
Growth in bacteria
  Bacterial resistance: Ampicillin, 100 μg/mL
  Growth temperature: 37°C
  Growth strain: DH5alpha
  Copy number: High Copy
Gene/Insert
  Gene/Insert name: GABBR1
  Species: H. sapiens (human)
  Insert size (bp): 2883
  Entrez Gene: GABBR1 (a.k.a. GABABR1, GABBR1-3, GB1, GPRC3A, NEDLC)
  Promoter: CMV
  Tag / fusion protein: FLAG (N terminal on backbone)
  Cloning method: Restriction Enzyme; 5′ cloning site NotI (not destroyed); 3′ cloning site XhoI (unknown if destroyed)
  Sequencing primers: 5′ CMV-F; 3′ Tet-R
Terms and licenses: Academic/Nonprofit Terms; Industry Terms: Not Available to Industry
Depositor comments: Please note: Most of the PRESTO-Tango vectors do not contain the XhoI cut site downstream of the tTA sequence and instead carry an XbaI site. If you need to perform an XhoI digest we recommend sequencing with a forward primer at the C-terminus of tTA to determine which of the two sites is present. Suggested primer: 5-gagctccacttagacggcgagg-3. Original backbone was pcDNA3.1(+). These plasmids were generated as part of the Illuminating the Druggable Genome (IDG) program sponsored by the NIH Common Fund. The goal of this program is to identify, gather, and distribute information and resources for proteins that currently are not well-studied yet belong to commonly drug-targeted protein families: protein kinases, non-olfactory G-protein coupled receptors (GPCRs), and ion channels. The IDG program is designed to develop fundamental research tools for understudied proteins, elucidate their function, and disseminate the IDG-related resources and data to the greater scientific community.
How to cite: GABBR1-Tango was a gift from Bryan Roth (Addgene plasmid # 66287 ; http://n2t.net/addgene:66287 ; RRID:Addgene_66287)
