>Addgene plasmid #66287 | GABBR1-Tango | depositor partial sequence | sequence record 113187 | empty Tango
GACGGATCGGGAGATCTCCCGATCCCCTATGGTGCACTCTCAGTACAATCTGCTCTGATGCCGCATAGTT
AAGCCAGTATCTGCTCCCTGCTTGTGTGTTGGAGGTCGCTGAGTAGTGCGCGAGCAAAATTTAAGCTACA
ACAAGGCAAGGCTTGACCGACAATTGCATGAAGAATCTGCTTAGGGTTAGGCGTTTTGCGCTGCTTCGCG
ATGTACGGGCCAGATATACGCGTTGACATTGATTATTGACTAGTTATTAATAGTAATCAATTACGGGGTC
ATTAGTTCATAGCCCATATATGGAGTTCCGCGTTACATAACTTACGGTAAATGGCCCGCCTGGCTGACCG
CCCAACGACCCCCGCCCATTGACGTCAATAATGACGTATGTTCCCATAGTAACGCCAATAGGGACTTTCC
ATTGACGTCAATGGGTGGAGTATTTACGGTAAACTGCCCACTTGGCAGTACATCAAGTGTATCATATGCC
AAGTACGCCCCCTATTGACGTCAATGACGGTAAATGGCCCGCCTGGCATTATGCCCAGTACATGACCTTA
TGGGACTTTCCTACTTGGCAGTACATCTACGTATTAGTCATCGCTATTACCATGGTGATGCGGTTTTGGC
AGTACATCAATGGGCGTGGATAGCGGTTTGACTCACGGGGATTTCCAAGTCTCCACCCCATTGACGTCAA
TGGGAGTTTGTTTTGGCACCAAAATCAACGGGACTTTCCAAAATGTCGTAACAACTCCGCCCCATTGACG
CAAATGGGCGGTAGGCGTGTACGGTGGGAGGTCTATATAAGCAGAGCTCTCTGGCTAACTAGAGAACCCA
CTGCTTACTGGCTTATCGAAATTAATACGACTCACTATAGGGAGACCCAAGCTGGCTAGCGTTTAAACTT
AAGCTTGGTACCGAGCTCGGATCCACTAGTCCAGTGTGGTGGAATTCTGCAGATATCCAGCACAGTGGCG
GCCGCGCCACCATGAAGACGATCATCGCCCTGAGCTACATCTTCTGCCTGGTATTCGCCGACTACAAGGA
CGATGATGACGCCAGCATCGATACCGGTGGACGCACCCCACCCAGCCTGGGTCCCCAAGATGAGTCCTGC
ACCACCGCCAGCTCCTCCCTGGCCAAGGACACTTCATCGACCGGTGAGAACCTGTACTTCCAGCTAAGAT
TAGATAAAAGTAAAGTGATTAACAGCGCATTAGAGCTGCTTAATGAGGTCGGAATCGAAGGTTTAACAAC
CCGTAAACTCGCCCAGAAGCTAGGTGTAGAGCAGCCTACATTGTATTGGCATGTAAAAAATAAGCGGGCT
TTGCTCGACGCCTTAGCCATTGAGATGTTAGATAGGCACCATACTCACTTTTGCCCTTTAGAAGGGGAAA
GCTGGCAAGATTTTTTACGTAATAACGCTAAAAGTTTTAGATGTGCTTTACTAAGTCATCGCGATGGAGC
AAAAGTACATTTAGGTACACGGCCTACAGAAAAACAGTATGAAACTCTCGAAAATCAATTAGCCTTTTTA
TGCCAACAAGGTTTTTCACTAGAGAATGCATTATATGCACTCAGCGCTGTGGGGCATTTTACTTTAGGTT
GCGTATTGGAAGATCAAGAGCATCAAGTCGCTAAAGAAGAAAGGGAAACACCTACTACTGATAGTATGCC
GCCATTATTACGACAAGCTATCGAATTATTTGATCACCAAGGTGCAGAGCCAGCCTTCTTATTCGGCCTT
GAATTGATCATATGCGGATTAGAAAAACAACTTAAATGTGAAAGTGGGTCCGCGTACAGCCGCGCGCGTA
CGAAAAACAATTACGGGTCTACCATCGAGGGCCTGCTCGATCTCCCGGACGACGACGCCCCCGAAGAGGC
GGGGCTGGCGGCTCCGCGCCTGTCCTTTCTCCCCGCGGGACACACGCGCAGACTGTCGACGGCCCCCCCG
ACCGATGTCAGCCTGGGGGACGAGCTCCACTTAGACGGCGAGGACGTGGCGATGGCGCATGCCGACGCGC
TAGACGATTTCGATCTGGACATGTTGGGGGACGGGGATTCCCCGGGTCCGGGATTTACCCCCCACGACTC
CGCCCCCTACGGCGCTCTGGATATGGCCGACTTCGAGTTTGAGCAGATGTTTACCGATGCCCTTGGAATT
GACGAGTACGGTGGGTAGCTCGAGTCTAGAGGGCCCGTTTAAACCCGCTGATCAGCCTCGACTGTGCCTT
CTAGTTGCCAGCCATCTGTTGTTTGCCCCTCCCCCGTGCCTTCCTTGACCCTGGAAGGTGCCACTCCCAC
TGTCCTTTCCTAATAAAATGAGGAAATTGCATCGCATTGTCTGAGTAGGTGTCATTCTATTCTGGGGGGT
GGGGTGGGGCAGGACAGCAAGGGGGAGGATTGGGAAGACAATAGCAGGCATGCTGGGGATGCGGTGGGCT
CTATGGCTTCTGAGGCGGAAAGAACCAGCTGGGGCTCTAGGGGGTATCCCC
[124 nt withheld, positions 2502-2625]
C
[91 nt withheld, positions 2627-2717]
A
[49 nt withheld, positions 2719-2767]
CCTTTGACGTTGGAGTCCACGTTCTTT
[37 nt withheld, positions 2795-2831]
ACCCTATCTCGGTCTATTCTTTTGATTTATAAGGGATTTTGCCGATTTCGGCCTATTGGTTAAAAAATGA
GCTGATTTAACAAAAATTTAACGCGAATTAATTCTGTGGAATGTGTGTCAGTTAGGGTGTGGAAAGTCCC
CAGGCTCCCCAGCAGGCAGAAGTATGCAAAGCATGCATCTCAATTAGTCAGCAACCAGGTGTGGAAAGTC
CCCAGGCTCCCCAGCAGGCAGAAGTATGCAAAGCATGCATCTCAATTAGTCAGCAACCATAGTCCCGCCC
CTAACTCCGCCCATCCCGCCCCTAACTCCGCCCAGTTCCGCCCATTCTCCGCCCCATGGCTGACTAATTT
TTTTTATTTATGCAGAGGCCGAGGCCGCCTCTGCCTCTGAGCTATTCCAGAAGTAGTGAGGAGGCTTTTT
TGGAGGCCTAGGCTTTTGCAAAAAGCTCCCGGGAGCTTGTATATCCATTTTCGGATCTGATCAAGAGACA
GGATGAGGATCGTTTCGCATGATTGAACAAGATGGATTGCACGCAGGTTCTCCGGCCGCTTGGGTGGAGA
GGCTATTCGGCTATGACTGGGCACAACAGACAATCGGCTGCTCTGATGCCGCCGTGTTCCGGCTGTCAGC
GCAGGGGCGCCCGGTTCTTTTTGTCAAGACCGACCTGTCCGGTGCCCTGAATGAACTGCAGGACGAGGCA
GCGCGGCTATCGTGGCTGGCCACGACGGGCGTTCCTTGCGCAGCTGTGCTCGACGTTGTCACTGAAGCGG
GAAGGGACTGGCTGCTATTGGGCGAAGTGCCGGGGCAGGATCTCCTGTCATCTCACCTTGCTCCTGCCGA
GAAAGTATCCATCATGGCTGATGCAATGCGGCGGCTGCATACGCTTGATCCGGCTACCTGCCCATTCGAC
CACCAAGCGAAACATCGCATCGAGCGAGCACGTACTCGGATGGAAGCCGGTCTTGTCGATCAGGATGATC
TGGACGAAGAGCATCAGGGGCTCGCGCCAGCCGAACTGTTCGCCAGGCTCAAGGCGCGCATGCCCGACGG
CGAGGATCTCGTCGTGACCCATGGCGATGCCTGCTTGCCGAATATCATGGTGGAAAATGGCCGCTTTTCT
GGATTCATCGACTGTGGCCGGCTGGGTGTGGCGGACCGCTATCAGGACATAGCGTTGGCTACCCGTGATA
TTGCTGAAGAGCTTGGCGGCGAATGGGCTGACCGCTTCCTCGTGCTTTACGGTATCGCCGCTCCCGATTC
GCAGCGCATCGCCTTCTATCGCCTTCTTGACGAGTTCTTCTGAGCGGGACTCTGGGGTTCGAAATGACCG
ACCAAGCGACGCCCAACCTGCCATCACGAGATTTCGATTCCACCGCCGCCTTCTATGAAAGGTTGGGCTT
CGGAATCGTTTTCCGGGACGCCGGCTGGATGATCCTCCAGCGCGGGGATCTCATGCTGGAGTTCTTCGCC
CACCCCAACTTGTTTATTGCAGCTTATAATGGTTACAAATAAAGCAATAGCATCACAAATTTCACAAATA
AAGCATTTTTTTCACTGCATTCTAGTTGTGGTTTGTCCAAACTCATCAATGTATCTTATCATGTCTGTAT
ACCGTCGACCTCTAGCTAGAGCTTGGCGTAATCATGGTCATAGCTGTTTCCTGTGTGAAATTGTTATCCG
CTCACAATTCCACACAACATACGAGCCGGAAGCATAAAGTGTAAAGCCTGGGGTGCCTAATGAGTGAGCT
AACTCACATTAATTGCGTTGCGCTCACTGCCCGCTTTCCAGTCGGGAAACCTGTCGTGCCAGCTGCATTA
ATGAATCGGCCAACGCGCGGGGAGAGGCGGTTTGCGTATTGGGCGCTCTTCCGCTTCCTCGCTCACTGAC
TCGCTGCGCTCGGTCGTTCGGCTGCGGCGAGCGGTATCAGCTCACTCAAAGGCGGTAATACGGTTATCCA
CAGAATCAGGGGATAACGCAGGAAAGAACATGTGAGCAAAAGGCCAGCAAAAGGCCAGGAACCGTAAAAA
GGCCGCGTTGCTGGCGTTTTTCCATAGGCTCCGCCCCCCTGACGAGCATCACAAAAATCGACGCTCAAGT
CAGAGGTGGCGAAACCCGACAGGACTATAAAGATACCAGGCGTTTCCCCCTGGAAGCTCCCTCGTGCGCT
CTCCTGTTCCGACCCTGCCGCTTACCGGATACCTGTCCGCCTTTCTCCCTTCGGGAAGCGTGGCGCTTTC
TCATAGCTCACGCTGTAGGTATCTCAGTTCGGTGTAGGTCGTTCGCTCCAAGCTGGGCTGTGTGCACGAA
CCCCCCGTTCAGCCCGACCGCTGCGCCTTATCCGGTAACTATCGTCTTGAGTCCAACCCGGTAAGACACG
ACTTATCGCCACTGGCAGCAGCCACTGGTAACAGGATTAGCAGAGCGAGGTATGTAGGCGGTGCTACAGA
GTTCTTGAAGTGGTGGCCTAACTACGGCTACACTAGAAGAACAGTATTTGGTATCTGCGCTCTGCTGAAG
CCAGTTACCTTCGGAAAAAGAGTTGGTAGCTCTTGATCCGGCAAACAAACCACCGCTGGTAGCGGTTTTT
TTGTTTGCAAGCAGCAGATTACGCGCAGAAAAAAAGGATCTCAAGAAGATCCTTTGATCTTTTCTACGGG
GTCTGACGCTCAGTGGAACGAAAACTCACGTTAAGGGATTTTGGTCATGAGATTATCAAAAAGGATCTTC
ACCTAGATCCTTTTAAATTAAAAATGAAGTTTTAAATCAATCTAAAGTATATATGAGTAAACTTGGTCTG
ACAGTTACCAATGCTTAATCAGTGAGGCACCTATCTCAGCGATCTGTCTATTTCGTTCATCCATAGTTGC
CTGACTCCCCGTCGTGTAGATAACTACGATACGGGAGGGCTTACCATCTGGCCCCAGTGCTGCAATGATA
CCGCGAGACCCACGCTCACCGGCTCCAGATTTATCAGCAATAAACCAGCCAGCCGGAAGGGCCGAGCGCA
GAAGTGGTCCTGCAACTTTATCCGCCTCCATCCAGTCTATTAATTGTTGCCGGGAAGCTAGAGTAAGTAG
TTCGCCAGTTAATAGTTTGCGCAACGTTGTTGCCATTGCTACAGGCATCGTGGTGTCACGCTCGTCGTTT
GGTATGGCTTCATTCAGCTCCGGTTCCCAACGATCAAGGCGAGTTACATGATCCCCCATGTTGTGCAAAA
AAGCGGTTAGCTCCTTCGGTCCTCCGATCGTTGTCAGAAGTAAGTTGGCCGCAGTGTTATCACTCATGGT
TATGGCAGCACTGCATAATTCTCTTACTGTCATGCCATCCGTAAGATGCTTTTCTGTGACTGGTGAGTAC
TCAACCAAGTCATTCTGAGAATAGTGTATGCGGCGACCGAGTTGCTCTTGCCCGGCGTCAATACGGGATA
ATACCGCGCCACATAGCAGAACTTTAAAAGTGCTCATCATTGGAAAACGTTCTTCGGGGCGAAAACTCTC
AAGGATCTTACCGCTGTTGAGATCCAGTTCGATGTAACCCACTCGTGCACCCAACTGATCTTCAGCATCT
TTTACTTTCACCAGCGTTTCTGGGTGAGCAAAAACAGGAAGGCAAAATGCCGCAAAAAAGGGAATAAGGG
CGACACGGAAATGTTGAATACTCATACTCTTCCTTTTTCAATATTATTGAAGCATTTATCAGGGTTATTG
TCTCATGAGCGGATACATATTTGAATGTATTTAGAAAAATAAACAAATAGGGGTTCCGCGCACATTTCCC
CGAAAAGTGCCACCTGACGTC
