>Addgene plasmid #66287 | GABBR1-Tango | depositor partial sequence | sequence record 113188 | GABBR1
ATGCTCCTCCTGCTTTTGCTCGCACCACTCTTCCTGCGCCCACCAGGGGCAGGGGGGGCGCAGACACCTA
ACGCTACAAGTGAGGGCTGCCAAATTATTCATCCGCCTTGGGAGGGGGGGATAAGATACCGCGGCTTGAC
ACGGGATCAGGTCAAGGCCATCAATTTCCTTCCGGTGGATTATGAGATCGAATACGTCTGCAGAGGCGAA
AGGGAGGTGGTTGGACCTAAGGTGCGCAAATGTCTTGCCAATGGAAGTTGGACGGATATGGATACACCAA
GCAGGTGTGTCAGAATTTGTAGCAAAAGTTATCTGACTCTTGAGAATGGGAAAGTCTTTCTGACCGGCGG
AGACCTTCCCGCTCTGGACGGGGCTCGGGTGGATTTCCGGTGCGACCCTGACTTTCACCTCGTAGGCAGT
AGCCGGTCAATTTGCAGCCAAGGCCAATGGTCAACCCCTAAACCCCACTGCCAAGTGAATCGCACACCGC
ACTCCGAGAGACGAGCTGTTTACATCGGGGCCCTTTTTCCCATGTCCGGCGGGTGGCCAGGTGGACAGGC
TTGTCAGCCCGCTGTTGAAATGGCTCTGGAAGACGTAAATAGCCGGCGGGATATACTGCCCGATTACGAA
CTGAAACTCATTCATCACGACTCCAAATGTGATCCCGGGCAGGCAACTAAATATCTCTATGAGCTCTTGT
ACAACGATCCCATTAAAATTATTCTGATGCCTGGCTGCAGCTCTGTGAGTACCCTCGTGGCAGAAGCGGC
ACGAATGTGGAATCTGATTGTTCTGAGCTACGGTAGCTCCAGCCCCGCTTTGTCTAATCGGCAGAGGTTC
CCCACCTTCTTTCGCACCCACCCTTCCGCTACCCTTCATAATCCTACACGCGTAAAGCTTTTTGAAAAAT
GGGGCTGGAAAAAAATCGCGACCATTCAGCAGACTACTGAGGTATTTACTAGCACACTGGACGATCTTGA
GGAGAGAGTGAAGGAAGCAGGAATTGAGATCACTTTCCGGCAAAGCTTTTTTAGCGACCCGGCGGTGCCC
GTCAAGAACCTTAAAAGGCAAGACGCCCGAATCATCGTGGGATTGTTCTACGAAACGGAGGCTCGGAAAG
TTTTTTGCGAGGTATACAAGGAACGCCTGTTCGGTAAAAAGTACGTGTGGTTCCTCATTGGGTGGTATGC
GGATAACTGGTTTAAAATATACGACCCCTCAATAAACTGCACAGTAGACGAGATGACGGAAGCCGTGGAG
GGCCACATCACAACAGAAATTGTTATGTTGAACCCCGCTAACACCAGAAGCATATCCAACATGACTTCTC
AAGAATTTGTTGAGAAGCTTACAAAGCGGCTGAAGCGCCACCCTGAGGAAACAGGGGGATTTCAGGAGGC
TCCTCTCGCCTACGACGCCATCTGGGCCTTGGCCCTGGCGTTGAATAAGACATCCGGCGGGGGGGGCCGA
TCCGGGGTGAGGCTTGAGGACTTTAATTATAACAACCAAACAATCACCGACCAGATCTACAGGGCGATGA
ACTCTAGTAGTTTCGAGGGCGTCTCCGGCCATGTGGTCTTCGACGCAAGCGGGTCACGGATGGCCTGGAC
TCTGATCGAACAGCTGCAGGGTGGTTCCTATAAAAAGATAGGGTACTATGATTCCACAAAAGACGACCTC
TCCTGGTCCAAGACCGATAAGTGGATTGGGGGGAGCCCACCTGCTGACCAGACCCTCGTGATTAAGACTT
TCAGGTTCCTCTCACAGAAGCTGTTTATTTCTGTGTCTGTCCTGTCTTCTCTGGGCATCGTGCTCGCCGT
TGTCTGTCTGTCCTTTAACATCTACAACTCTCACGTCAGATATATCCAGAACTCCCAGCCTAACCTCAAT
AACCTTACCGCTGTGGGATGCTCTCTCGCATTGGCCGCCGTGTTTCCTTTGGGCTTGGACGGCTATCACA
TCGGCCGAAATCAGTTTCCTTTCGTTTGCCAGGCTCGGCTGTGGTTGCTGGGACTGGGATTCAGTCTGGG
TTATGGATCCATGTTCACTAAGATCTGGTGGGTTCATACTGTCTTTACAAAAAAAGAGGAGAAGAAGGAA
TGGCGCAAGACGCTCGAACCGTGGAAACTCTATGCAACCGTGGGCCTGTTGGTGGGAATGGACGTCCTGA
CTCTCGCAATCTGGCAGATAGTTGATCCCCTGCACAGAACCATTGAAACTTTCGCCAAAGAGGAGCCGAA
GGAGGATATCGACGTATCAATTCTGCCCCAGTTGGAGCACTGCAGTAGCAGGAAGATGAACACATGGTTG
GGCATTTTCTACGGGTACAAGGGCCTGCTTTTGCTGCTCGGGATTTTCCTGGCATACGAAACCAAGAGCG
TGTCCACCGAAAAGATCAACGATCACAGGGCGGTGGGGATGGCTATCTACAATGTGGCCGTCCTGTGTCT
CATCACCGCACCAGTGACAATGATTTTGTCCTCTCAGCAGGATGCAGCCTTCGCTTTCGCATCTCTGGCC
ATCGTGTTTAGCAGCTACATTACACTGGTGGTACTTTTTGTACCAAAGATGAGACGACTGATAACGAGGG
GAGAATGGCAAAGTGAGGCCCAGGATACCATGAAAACAGGCTCATCTACTAACAATAACGAAGAGGAAAA
GTCTAGGCTCCTCGAAAAGGAGAATAGGGAACTGGAGAAAATCATTGCAGAGAAGGAGGAGCGCGTCTCT
GAGCTGAGGCATCAGCTGCAAAGCAGGCAGCAATTGCGCAGCCGCCGCCATCCTCCTACCCCACCAGAGC
CTAGCGGGGGACTTCCACGAGGCCCCCCAGAGCCACCTGACAGGCTGAGCTGCGATGGAAGTCGCGTTCA
CCTCCTGTATAAA
