>Addgene plasmid #66287 | GABBR1-Tango | addgene partial sequence | sequence record 117642 | CMV-F 5'-CGCAAATGGGCGGTAGGCGTG-3'
TCTCTGGCTAACTAGAGAACCCACTGCTTACTGGCTTATCGAAATTAATACGACTCACTATAGGGAGACC
CAAGCTGGCTAGCGTTTAAACTTAAGCTTGGTACCGAGCTCGGATCCACTAGTCCAGTGTGGTGGAATTC
TGCAGATATCCAGCACAGTGGCGGCCGCGCCACCATGAAGACGATCATCGCCCTGAGCTACATCTTCTGC
CTGGTATTCGCCGACTACAAGGACGATGATGACGCCAGCATCGATATGCTCCTCCTGCTTTTGCTCGCAC
CACTCTTCCTGCGCCCACCAGGGGCAGGGGGGGCGCAGACACCTAACGCTACAAGTGAGGGCTGCCAAAT
TATTCATCCGCCTTGGGAGGGGGGGATAAGATACCGCGGCTTGACACGGGATCAGGTCAAGGCCATCAAT
TTCCTTCCGGTGGATTATGAGATCGAATACGTCTGCAGAGGCGAAAGGGAGGTGGTTGGACCTAAGGTGC
GCAAATGTCTTGCCAATGGAAGTTGGACGGATATGGATACACCAAGCAGGTGTGTCAGAATTTGTAGCAA
AAGTTATCTGACTCTTGAGAATGGGAAAGTCTTTCTGACCGGCGGAGACCTTCCCGCTCTGGACGGGGCT
CGGGTGGATTTCCGGTGCGACCCTGACTTTCACCTCGTAGGCAGTAGCCGGTCAATTTGCAGCCAAGGCC
AATGGTCAACCCCTAAACCCCACTGCCAAGTGAATCGCACACCGCACTCCGAGAGACGAGCTGTTTACAT
CGGGGCCCTTTTTCCCATGTCCGGCGGGTGGCCAGGTGGACAGGCTTGTCAGCCCGCTGTTGAAATGGCT
CTGGAAGACGTAAATAGCCGGCGGGATATACTGCCCGATTACGAACTGAAACTCATTCATCACGACTCCA
AATGTGATCCCGGGCAGGCAACTAAATATCTCTATGAGCTCTTGTACAACGATCCCATTAAAATTATTCT
GATGCCTGGCTGCAGCTCTGTGAGTACCCTCGTGGCAGAAGCGGCACGAATGTGGAATCTGATTGTTCTG
A
