>Addgene plasmid #66287 | GABBR1-Tango | addgene partial sequence | sequence record 118081 | Tet-R 5'-GGCGAGTTTACGGGTTGTTA-3'
CTCTAATGCGCTGTTAATCACTTTACTTTTATCTAATCTTAGCTGGAAGTACAGGTTCTCACCGGTCGAT
GAAGTGTCCTTGGCCAGGGAGGAGCTGGCGGTGGTGCAGGACTCATCTTGGGGACCCAGGCTGGGTGGGG
TGCGTCCACCGGTATCGATTTTATACAGGAGGTGAACGCGACTTCCATCGCAGCTCAGCCTGTCAGGTGG
CTCTGGGGGGCCTCGTGGAAGTCCCCCGCTAGGCTCTGGTGGGGTAGGAGGATGGCGGCGGCTGCGCAAT
TGCTGCCTGCTTTGCAGCTGATGCCTCAGCTCAGAGACGCGCTCCTCCTTCTCTGCAATGATTTTCTCCA
GTTCCCTATTCTCCTTTTCGAGGAGCCTAGACTTTTCCTCTTCGTTATTGTTAGTAGATGAGCCTGTTTT
CATGGTATCCTGGGCCTCACTTTGCCATTCTCCCCTCGTTATCAGTCGTCTCATCTTTGGTACAAAAAGT
ACCACCAGTGTAATGTAGCTGCTAAACACGATGGCCAGAGATGCGAAAGCGAAGGCTGCATCCTGCTGAG
AGGACAAAATCATTGTCACTGGTGCGGTGATGAGACACAGGACGGCCACATTGTAGATAGCCATCCCCAC
CGCCCTGTGATCGTTGATCTTTTCGGTGGACACGCTCTTGGTTTCGTATGCCAGGAAAATCCCGAGCAGC
AAAAGCAGGCCCTTGTACCCGTAGAAAATGCCCAACCATGTGTTCATCTTCCTGCTACTGCAGTGCTCCA
ACTGGGGCAGAATTGATACGTCGATATCCTCCTTCGGCTCCTCTTTGGCGAAAGTTTCAATGGTTCTGTG
CAGGGGATCAACTATCTGCCAGATTGCGAGAGTCAGGACGTCCATTCCCACCAACAGGCCCACGGTTGCA
TAGAGTTTCCACGGTTCGAGCGTCTTGCGCCATTCCTTCTTCTCCTCTTTTTTTGTAAAGACAGTATGAA
CCCACCAGATCTTAGTGAACATGGATCCATAA
